Addgene plasmid #107964: pCRB DRT7VTPLux*50
Purpose: Controller plasmid [ca. 47.0 relative RBS strength at PLas81*]
Depositing lab: Jim Haseloff. Depositing organization: University of Cambridge. Publication: Programmed hierarchical patterning of bacterial populations. Boehm CR, Grant PK, Haseloff J. Nat Commun. 2018 Feb 22;9(1):776. doi: 10.1038/s41467-018-03069-3. PubMed 29472537.
Backbone
  Vector backbone: pR33S175
  Vector type: Bacterial Expression, Synthetic Biology
Growth in bacteria
  Bacterial resistance: Kanamycin, 50 μg/mL
  Growth temperature: 37°C
  Growth strain: Top10
  Copy number: Low Copy
Gene/Insert
  Gene/Insert name: T7RNAP (modified)
  Species: Synthetic
  Cloning method: Gibson Cloning
Terms and licenses: Academic/Nonprofit Terms; Industry Terms: Not Available to Industry
Depositor comments: Additional genes: mVenus, mTurquoise2, luxR, lasR . Please visit https://www.biorxiv.org/content/early/2017/10/17/204925 for bioRxiv preprint.
How to cite: pCRB DRT7VTPLux*50 was a gift from Jim Haseloff (Addgene plasmid # 107964 ; http://n2t.net/addgene:107964 ; RRID:Addgene_107964)
