[The description below was written by a language model from this plasmid's Addgene catalogue record and pLannotate feature annotations shown in this document.]
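Description:
pCRB DRT7VTPLux*50 is a low-copy bacterial expression plasmid for synthetic biology, built by Gibson assembly on the pR33S175 backbone and described by its depositors as a "controller plasmid". It is propagated in E. coli from a p15A origin and selected with kanamycin through an aph(3')-Ia KanR gene. The annotation also picks up short fragments of an RSF origin, a pBR322 bom region and a partial signal-sequence-less β-lactamase. These look like backbone remnants, and ampicillin is not listed as a selection. BioBrick prefix scars flank parts of the assembly.

The payload combines two quorum-sensing receivers with a modified T7 RNA polymerase. luxR (the Aliivibrio fischeri regulator that binds the OHHL autoinducer) sits downstream of a tet operator element, and lasR (the Pseudomonas aeruginosa regulator that binds the PAI autoinducer) sits downstream of a pair of lac operators. Each is closed by tandem rrnB T1 and T7Te terminators. T7 RNA polymerase sequence appears as two separate fragments: a short piece of about 540 bp followed by Venus (mVenus in the depositor comments) on the forward strand, and a larger piece of about 2.1 kb followed by mTurquoise2 on the reverse strand, each unit again insulated by double terminators. This layout is consistent with a split polymerase whose halves are expressed independently and each reported by a co-transcribed fluorescent protein, although the record says only "T7RNAP (modified)". The promoters driving these units are not annotated. The name and purpose line point to engineered PLux*/PLas81* promoters, with this variant having a relative ribosome binding site strength of about 47 at PLas81*. The plasmid comes from work on programmed hierarchical patterning of bacterial populations.
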