Features (pLannotate 1.2.2; 26 found; start..end, strand, type, name):
      1..19      +  protein_bind   tet operator: tetO; bacterial operator O2 for the tetR and tetA genes tetracycline repressor TetR
     25..44      +  promoter       H1-2O2 promoter (fragment): doxycycline-inducible variant of the human H1 RNA promoter (Henriksen et al., 2007)
     81..830     +  CDS            luxR: LUXR_ALIFS - Experimental evidence at protein level: Swiss-Prot protein existence level 1. Transcriptional activator of the bioluminescence operon. Binds to the OHHL autoinducer. From Aliivibrio fischeri (Vibrio fischeri).
    852..923     +  terminator     rrnB T1 terminator: transcription terminator T1 from the E. coli rrnB gene
    940..966     +  terminator     T7Te terminator: phage T7 early transcription terminator
    975..991     +  protein_bind   lac operator: The lac repressor binds to the lac operator to inhibit transcription in E. coli. This inhibition can be relieved by adding lactose or isopropyl-β-D-thiogalactopyranoside (IPTG). lac repressor encoded by lacI
    998..1014    +  protein_bind   lac operator: The lac repressor binds to the lac operator to inhibit transcription in E. coli. This inhibition can be relieved by adding lactose or isopropyl-β-D-thiogalactopyranoside (IPTG). lac repressor encoded by lacI
   1068..1784    +  CDS            lasR: LASR_PSEAE - Experimental evidence at protein level: Swiss-Prot protein existence level 1. Transcriptional activator of elastase structural gene (LasB). Binds to the PAI autoinducer. From Pseudomonas aeruginosa (strain ATCC 15692 / DSM 22644 / CIP 104116 / JCM 14847 / LMG 12228 / 1C / PRS 101 / PAO1).
   1806..1877    +  terminator     rrnB T1 terminator: transcription terminator T1 from the E. coli rrnB gene
   1893..1920    +  terminator     T7Te terminator: phage T7 early transcription terminator
   2039..2575    +  CDS            RPOL_BPT7 (fragment): Experimental evidence at protein level: Swiss-Prot protein existence level 1. Highly processive DNA-dependent RNA polymerase that catalyzes the transcription of class II and class III viral genes. Recognizes a specific promoter sequence and enters first into an 'abortive phase' where very short transcripts are synthesized and released before proceeding to the processive transcription of long RNA chains. Unwinds the double-stranded DNA to expose the coding strand for templating. Participates in the initiation of viral DNA replication presumably by making primers accessible to the DNA polymerase
   2608..3327    +  CDS            Venus: yellow fluorescent protein (YFP) with fast and efficient maturation (Nagai et al., 2002) mammalian codon-optimized
   3347..3418    +  terminator     rrnB T1 terminator: transcription terminator T1 from the E. coli rrnB gene
   3434..3461    +  terminator     T7Te terminator: phage T7 early transcription terminator
   3621..4436    -  CDS            KanR: aminoglycoside phosphotransferase; aph(3')-Ia; confers resistance to kanamycin in bacteria or G418 (Geneticin®) in eukaryotes
   4623..4644    +  misc_feature   BioBrick prefix: BioBrick prefix for parts that do not start with "ATG"
   4651..4678    -  terminator     T7Te terminator: phage T7 early transcription terminator
   4694..4765    -  terminator     rrnB T1 terminator: transcription terminator T1 from the E. coli rrnB gene
   4788..5504    -  CDS            mTurquoise2: mTurquoise2 is a basic (constitutively fluorescent) cyan fluorescent protein published in 2012, derived from Aequorea victoria. It is reported to be a rapidly-maturing monomer with very low acid sensitivity.
   5537..7684    -  CDS            RPOL_BPT7 (fragment): Experimental evidence at protein level: Swiss-Prot protein existence level 1. Highly processive DNA-dependent RNA polymerase that catalyzes the transcription of class II and class III viral genes. Recognizes a specific promoter sequence and enters first into an 'abortive phase' where very short transcripts are synthesized and released before proceeding to the processive transcription of long RNA chains. Unwinds the double-stranded DNA to expose the coding strand for templating. Participates in the initiation of viral DNA replication presumably by making primers accessible to the DNA polymerase
   7905..7931    +  misc_feature   bom (fragment): basis of mobility region from pBR322
   8030..8085    -  rep_origin     RSF ori (fragment): Plasmids containing the RSF 1030 origin of replication can be propagated in E. coli cells that contain additional plasmids with compatible origins.
   8173..8718    -  rep_origin     p15A ori: Plasmids containing the medium-copy-number p15A origin of replication can be propagated in E. coli cells that contain a second plasmid with the ColE1 origin.
   8884..9129    -  CDS            bla(M) (fragment): β-lactamase lacking the signal sequence; bla(M); allows cytosolic expression of β-lactamase
   9208..9251    -  terminator     bacterial terminator: putative bacterial transcription terminator
   9254..9275    +  misc_feature   BioBrick prefix: BioBrick prefix for parts that do not start with "ATG"
>Addgene plasmid #107964 | pCRB DRT7VTPLux*50 | addgene full sequence | sequence record 207978 | Addgene NGS Result
TCCCTATCAGTGATAGAGATTGACATCCCTATCAGTGATAGAGATACTGAGCACATACTAGAGTCACACA
GGACTACTAGATGAAAAACATCAACGCGGACGACACCTACCGTATCATTAACAAAATCAAAGCGTGTCGT
TCTAACAACGATATTAACCAATGCCTGTCTGATATGACCAAAATGGTTCACTGTGAATATTATCTGCTGG
CCATCATTTATCCGCACAGCATGGTAAAATCCGATATTTCTATTCTGGATAACTACCCAAAAAAATGGCG
TCAGTACTATGATGACGCCAACCTGATCAAGTACGATCCGATCGTAGATTACTCTAACTCTAACCATTCC
CCGATTAACTGGAATATCTTTGAGAACAACGCGGTTAACAAAAAGTCCCCAAACGTTATCAAAGAAGCAA
AAACCAGCGGTCTGATCACCGGTTTCAGCTTCCCGATTCATACCGCGAACAACGGCTTCGGTATGCTGTC
TTTTGCGCACTCCGAAAAAGACAACTACATCGATTCTCTGTTCCTGCACGCGTGCATGAACATTCCTCTG
ATCGTTCCGTCCCTGGTTGATAACTATCGCAAGATTAACATTGCCAATAACAAAAGCAACAACGACCTGA
CCAAACGCGAGAAAGAATGCCTGGCATGGGCGTGCGAAGGTAAGTCCTCTTGGGACATCTCCAAAATTCT
GGGTTGCTCTGAACGCACCGTAACTTTCCATCTGACCAACGCGCAGATGAAACTGAACACCACGAATCGT
TGTCAATCTATCAGCAAAGCTATCCTGACCGGTGCGATCGATTGCCCGTATTTCAAAAACTAATAACTAA
TGGCCAGGCATCAAATAAAACGAAAGGCTCAGTCGAAAGACTGGGCCTTTCGTTTTATCTGTTGTTTGTC
GGTGAACGCTCTCTACTAGAGTCACACTTGCTCACCTTCGGGTGGGCCTTTCTGCGTTTATAAATTGTGA
GCGGATAACAATTGACATTGTGAGCGGATAACAAGATACTGAGCACATACTAGAGGGATATTAACTAATT
TAACGGCATCACGAGTAATGGCTCTGGTGGATGGTTTTCTGGAACTGGAACGTTCTTCTGGTAAACTGGA
ATGGAGCGCTATCCTGCAAAAAATGGCCTCTGACCTGGGTTTCTCTAAAATCCTGTTCGGCCTGCTGCCG
AAAGATTCCCAAGACTACGAAAACGCATTCATCGTAGGCAATTACCCGGCCGCGTGGCGTGAACATTATG
ATCGTGCCGGTTATGCACGTGTAGATCCAACCGTTTCCCATTGCACCCAGTCCGTGCTGCCGATTTTCTG
GGAACCGAGCATCTACCAGACCCGTAAACAGCACGAGTTCTTCGAAGAGGCGTCCGCGGCTGGTCTGGTT
TACGGCCTGACGATGCCGCTGCATGGTGCTCGTGGCGAACTGGGCGCTCTGTCTCTGTCCGTAGAAGCAG
AAAACCGCGCGGAGGCTAACCGTTTCATCGAATCTGTACTGCCGACCCTGTGGATGCTGAAAGATTATGC
ACTGCAATCCGGCGCGGGTCTGGCGTTCGAACACCCAGTTTCTAAACCGGTAGTTCTGACCAGCCGTGAA
AAAGAGGTCCTGCAATGGTGCGCTATCGGCAAAACCTCCTGGGAGATTTCTGTAATTTGCAACTGCTCTG
AAGCCAACGTCAACTTCCACATGGGTAACATTCGTCGTAAATTCGGTGTTACTTCTCGCCGCGTTGCAGC
GATTATGGCCGTTAACCTGGGCCTGATTACTCTGTAATAAGCATGCACCAGGCATCAAATAAAACGAAAG
GCTCAGTCGAAAGACTTGGCCTTTCGTTTTATCTGTTGTTTGTCGGTGAACGCTCTCTACTAGAGTCACA
CTGGCTCACCTTCGGGTGGGCCTTTCTGCGTTTATATACTAGAGTGAGCTCGACCTATAGGATCGTATAG
GTTTACGCAAGAAAATGGTTTGTTACTTTCGAATAAATACTAGAGCCATACATTATTCTCGCAAGTCCAG
AATAGCGTATGAACACGATTAACATCGCTAAGAACGACTTCTCTGACATCGAACTGGCTGCTATCCCGTT
CAACACTCTGGCTGACCATTACGGTGAGCGTTTAGCTCGCGAACAGTTGGCCCTTGAGCATGAGTCTTAC
GAGATGGGTGAAGCACGCTTCCGCAAGATGTTTGAGCGTCAACTTAAAGCTGGTGAGGTTGCGGATAACG
CTGCCGCCAAGCCTCTCATCACTACCCTACTCCCTAAGATGATTGCACGCATCAACGACTGGTTTGAGGA
AGTGAAAGCTAAGCGCGGCAAGCGCCCGACAGCCTTCCAGTTCCTGCAAGAAATCAAGCCGGAAGCCGTA
GCGTACATCACCATTAAGACCACTCTGGCTTGCCTAACCAGTGCTGACAATACAACCGTTCAGGCTGTAG
CAAGCGCAATCGGTCGGGCCATTGAGGACGAGGCTCGCTTCGGTCGTATCCGTGACCTTGAAGCTAAGCA
CTTCAAGAAAAACGTTGAGGAACAACTCAACAAGCGCGTAGGGCACGTCTACAAGTAATAATACTAGAGA
AAGAGGAGAAATACTAGATGGTGAGCAAGGGCGAGGAGCTGTTCACCGGGGTGGTGCCCATCCTGGTCGA
GCTGGACGGCGACGTAAACGGCCACAAGTTCAGCGTGTCCGGCGAGGGCGAGGGCGATGCCACCTACGGC
AAGCTGACCCTGAAGCTGATCTGCACCACCGGCAAGCTGCCCGTGCCCTGGCCCACCCTCGTGACCACCC
TGGGCTACGGCCTGCAGTGCTTCGCCCGCTACCCCGACCACATGAAGCAGCACGACTTCTTCAAGTCCGC
CATGCCCGAAGGCTACGTCCAGGAGCGCACCATCTTCTTCAAGGACGACGGCAACTACAAGACCCGCGCC
GAGGTGAAGTTCGAGGGCGACACCCTGGTGAACCGCATCGAGCTGAAGGGCATCGACTTCAAGGAGGACG
GCAACATCCTGGGGCACAAGCTGGAGTACAACTACAACAGCCACAACGTCTATATCACCGCCGACAAGCA
GAAGAACGGCATCAAGGCCAACTTCAAGATCCGCCACAACATCGAGGACGGCGGCGTGCAGCTCGCCGAC
CACTACCAGCAGAACACCCCCATCGGCGACGGCCCCGTGCTGCTGCCCGACAACCACTACCTGAGCTACC
AGTCCGCCCTGAGCAAAGACCCCAACGAGAAGCGCGATCACATGGTCCTGCTGGAGTTCGTGACCGCCGC
CGGGATCACTCTCGGCATGGACGAGCTGTACAAGTAATAATACTAGAGCCAGGCATCAAATAAAACGAAA
GGCTCAGTCGAAAGACTGGGCCTTTCGTTTTATCTGTTGTTTGTCGGTGAACGCTCTCTACTAGAGTCAC
ACTGGCTCACCTTCGGGTGGGCCTTTCTGCGTTTATATACTAGAGATGCAGGCTTCCTCGCTCACTGACT
CGCTGCGCTCGGTCGTTCGGCTGCGGCGAGCGGTATCAGCTCACTCAAAGGCGGTAATCTCGAGTCCCGT
CAAGTCAGCGTAATGCTCTGCCAGTGTTACAACCAATTAACCAATTCTGATTAGAAAAACTCATCGAGCA
TCAAATGAAACTGCAATTTATTCATATCAGGATTATCAATACCATATTTTTGAAAAAGCCGTTTCTGTAA
TGAAGGAGAAAACTCACCGAGGCAGTTCCATAGGATGGCAAGATCCTGGTATCGGTCTGCGATTCCGACT
CGTCCAACATCAATACAACCTATTAATTTCCCCTCGTCAAAAATAAGGTTATCAAGTGAGAAATCACCAT
GAGTGACGACTGAATCCGGTGAGAATGGCAAAAGCTTATGCATTTCCTTCCAGACTTGTTCAACAGGCCA
GCCATTACGCTCGTCATCAAAATCACTCGCATCAACCAAACCGTTATTCATTCGTGATTGCGCCTGAGCG
AGACGAAATACGCGATCGCTGTTAAAAGGACAATTACAAACAGGAATCGAATGCAACCGGCGCAGGAACA
CTGCCAGCGCATCAACAATATTTTCACCTGAATCAGGATATTCTTCTAATACCTGGAATGCTGTTTTCCC
GGGGATCGCAGTGGTGAGTAACCATGCATCATCAGGAGTACGGATAAAATGCTTGATGGTCGGAAGAGGC
ATAAATTCCGTCAGCCAGTTTAGTCTGACCATCTCATCTGTAACATCATTGGCAACGCTACCTTTGCCAT
GTTTCAGAAACAACTCTGGCGCATCGGGCTTCCCATACAATCGATAGATTGTCGCACCTGATTGCCCGAC
ATTATCGCGAGCCCATTTATACCCATATAAATCAGCATCCATGTTGGAATTTAATCGCGGCCTGGAGCAA
GACGTTTCCCGTTGAATATGGCTCATAACACCACTTGTATTACTGTTTATGTAAGCAGACAGTTTTATTG
TTCATGATGATATATTTTTATCTTGTGCAATGTAACATCAGAGATTTTGAGACACAACGTGGCTTTGTTG
AATAAATCGAACTTTTGCTGAGTTGAAGGATCAGATCACCTACGTAATTAGTTAGTTAGCCCTTAGTGAC
TCGAATTCGCTGCCGCTTCTAGAGTATAAACGCAGAAAGGCCCACCCGAAGGTGAGCCAGTGTGACTCTA
GTAGAGAGCGTTCACCGACAAACAACAGATAAAACGAAAGGCCCAGTCTTTCGACTGAGCCTTTCGTTTT
ATTTGATGCCTGGCTCTAGTATTATCACTTGTACAGCTCGTCCATGCCGAGAGTGATCCCGGCGGCGGTC
ACGAACTCCAGCAGGACCATGTGATCGCGCTTCTCGTTGGGGTCTTTGCTCAGCTTGGACTGGGTGCTCA
GGTAGTGGTTGTCGGGCAGCAGCACGGGGCCGTCGCCGATGGGGGTGTTCTGCTGGTAGTGGTCGGCGAG
CTGCACGCCGCCGTCCTCGATGTTGTGGCGGATCTTGAAGTTGGCCTTGATGCCGTTCTTCTGCTTGTCG
GCGGTGATATAGACGTTGTCGCTAAAGTAGTTGTACTCCAGCTTGTGCCCCAGGATGTTGCCGTCCTCCT
TGAAGTCGATGCCCTTCAGCTCGATGCGGTTCACCAGGGTGTCGCCCTCGAACTTCACCTCGGCGCGGGT
CTTGTAGTTGCCGTCGTCCTTGAAGAAGATGGTGCGCTCCTGGACGTAGCCTTCGGGCATGGCGGACTTG
AAGAAGTCGTGCTGCTTCATGTGGTCGGGGTAGCGGGCGAAGCACTGCACGCCCCAGGACAGGGTGGTCA
CGAGGGTGGGCCAGGGCACGGGCAGCTTGCCGGTGGTGCAGATGAACTTCAGGGTCAGCTTGCCGTAGGT
GGCATCGCCCTCGCCCTCGCCGGACACGCTGAACTTGTGGCCGTTTACGTCGCCGTCCAGCTCGACCAGG
ATGGGCACCACCCCGGTGAACAGCTCCTCGCCCTTGCTCACCATCTAGTATTTCTCCTCTTTCTCTAGTA
TTATTACGCGAACGCGAAGTCCGACTCTAAGATGTCACGGAGGTTCAAGTTACCTTTAGCCGGAAGTGCT
GGCATTTTGTCCAATTGAGACTCGTGCAACTGGTCAGCGAACTGGTCGTAGAAATCAGCCAGTACATCAC
AAGACTCATATGTGTCAACCATAGTTTCGCGCACTGCTTTGAACAGGTTCGCAGCGTCAGCCGGAATGGT
ACCGAAGGAGTCGTGAATCAGTGCAAAAGATTCGATTCCGTACTTCTCGTGTGCCCACACTACAGTCTTA
CGAAGGTGGCTACCGTCTTGGCTGTGTACAAAGTTAGGAGCGATACCAGACTCCTGTTTGTGTGCATCAA
TCTCGCTATCTTTGTTGGTGTTAATGGTAGGCTGTAAGCGGAACTGACCGAGGAACATCAGGTTCAAGCG
CGTCTGAATAGGCTTCTTGTATTCCTGCCACACAGGGAAACCATCAGGAGTTACCCAATGCACAGCGCAA
CGCTTGCGAAGAATCTCTCCAGTCTTCTTATCTTTGACCTCAGCAGCCAGCAGCTTAGCAGCAGACTTAA
GCCAGTTCATTGCTTCAACCGCAGCTACCACCGTCACGCTCACAGATTCCCAAATCAGCTTAGCCATGTA
TCCAGCAGCCTGATTCGGCTGAGTGAACATCAGACCCTTGCCGGAATCAATAGCTGGCTGAATGGTATCT
TCCAGCACTTGTTGACGGAAGCCGAACTCTTTGGACCCGTAAGCCAGCGTCATGACTGAACGCTTAGTCA
CACTGCGAGTAACACCGTAAGCCAGCCATTGACCAGCCAGTGCCTTAGTGCCCAGCTTGACTTTCTCAGA
GATTTCACCAGTGTTCTCATCGGTCACGGTAACTACTTCGTTATCGGTCCCATTGATTGCGTCTGCTTGT
AGAATCTCGTTGACTTTCTTAGCAACAATCCCGTAGATGTCCTGAACGGTTTCACTAGGAAGCAAGTTAA
CCGCGCGACCACCTACCTCATCTCGGAGCATCGCGGAGAAGTGCTGGATGCCAGAGCAAGACCCGTCAAA
CGCCAGCGGAAGGGAGCAGTTATAGCTCAGGCCGTGGTGCTGTACCCCAGCGTACTCAAAGCAGAACGCA
AGGAAGCAGAACGGAGAATCTTGCTCAGCCCACCAAGTGTTCTCCAGTGGAGACTTAGCGCAAGCCATGA
TGTTCTCGTGGTTTTCCTCAATGAACTTGATGCGCTCAGGGAACGGAACCTTATCGACACCCGCACAGTT
TGCACCGTGGATTTTCAGCCAGTAGTAACCTTCCTTACCGATTGGTTTACCTTTCGCCAGCGTAAGCAGT
CCTTTGGTCATATCGTTACCTTGCGGGTTGAACATTGACACAGCGTAAACACGACCGCGCCAGTCCATGT
TGTAAGGGAACCAGATGGCCTTATGGTTAGCAAACTTATTGGCTTGCTCAAGCATGAACTCAAGGCTGAT
ACGGCGAGACTTGCGAGCCTTGTCCTTGCGGTACACAGCAGCGGCAGCACGTTTCCACGCGGTGAGAGCC
TCAGGATTCATGTCGATGTCTTCCGGTTTCATCGGGAGTTCTTCACGCTCAATCGCAGGGATGTCCTCGA
CCGGACAATGCTTCCACTTGGTGATTACGTTGGCGACCGCTAGGACTTTCTTGTTGATTTTCCATGCGGT
GTTTTGCGCAATGTTAATCGCTTTGTACACCTCAGGCATGTAAACGTCTTCGTAGCGCATCAGTGCTTTC
TTACTGTGAGTACGCACCAGCGCCAGAGGACGACGACCGTTAGCCCAATAGCCACCACCAGTAATGCCAG
TCCACGGCTTAGGAGGAACTACGCAAGGTTGGAACATCGGAGAGATGCCAGCCAGCGCACCTGCACGGGT
TGCGATAGCCTCAGCGTATTCAGGTGCGAGTTCGATAGTCTCAGAGTCTTGACCTACTACGCCAGCATTT
TGGCGGTGTAAGCTAACCATTCCGGTTGACTCAATGAGCATCTCGATGCAGCGTACTCCTACATGAATAG
AGTCTTCCTTATGCCACGAAGACCACGCCTCGCCACCGAGTAGACCCTTAGAGAGCATGTCAGCCTCGAC
AACTTGCATAAATGCTTTCATCTAGTAGTCCTGTGTGACTCTAGTATTTATTCGAAAGTAACAAACCATT
TTCTTGCGTAAACTTGTACGATCCTACAGGTGCATCTTCCCGACAACGCAGACCGTTCCGTGGCAAAGCA
AAAGTTCAAAATCACCAACTGGTCCACCTACAACAAAGCTCTCATCAACCGTGGCTCCCTCACTTTCTGG
CTGGATGATGGGGCGATTCGGGCCTGGTATGAGTCAGCAACACCTTCTTCACGAGGCAGACCTCAGCGCT
AGCGGAGTGTATACTGGCTTACTATGTTGGCACTGATGAGGGTGTCAGTGAAGTGCTTCATGTGGCAGGA
GAAAAAAGGCTGCACCGGTGCGTCAGCAGAATATGTGATACAGGATATATTCCGCTTCCTCGCTCACTGA
CTCGCTACGCTCGGTCGTTCGACTGCGGCGAGCGGAAATGGCTTACGAACGGGGCGGAGATTTCCTGGAA
GATGCCAGGAAGATACTTAACAGGGAAGTGAGAGGGCCGCGGCAAAGCCGTTTTTCCATAGGCTCCGCCC
CCCTGACAAGCATCACGAAATATGACGCTCAAATCAGTGGTGGCGAAACCCGACAGGACTATAAAGATAC
CAGGCGTTTCCCCCTGGCGGCTCCCTCGTGCGCTCTCCTGTTCCTGCCTTTCGGTTTACCGGTGTCATTC
CGCTGTTATGGCCGCGTTTGTCTCATTCCACGCCTGACACTCAGTTCCGGGTAGGCAGTTCGCTCCAAGC
TGGACTGTATGCACGAACCCCCCGTTCAGTCCGACCGCTGCGCCTTATCCGGTAACTATCGTCTTGAGTC
CAACCCGGAAAGACATGCAAAAGCACCACTGGCAGCAGCCACTGGTAATTGATTTAGAGGAGTTAGTCTT
GAAGTCATGCGCCGGTTAAGGCTAAACTGAAAGGACAAGTTTTGGTGACTGCGCTCCTCCAAGCCAGTTA
CCTCGGTTCAAAGAGTTGGTAGCTCAGAGAACCTTCGAAAAACCGCCCTGCAAGGCGGTTTTTTCGTTCT
CAGAGCAAGAGATTACGCGCAGACCAAAACGATCTCAAGAAGATCATCTTATTAAGGGGTCTGACGCTCA
GTGGAACGAAAACTCACGTTAAGGGATTTTGGTCATGAGATTATCAAAAAGGATCTTCACCTAGATCCTT
TTAAATTAAAAATGAAGTTTTAAATCAATCTAAAGTATATATGAGTAAACTTGGTCTGACAGTTACCAAT
GCTTAATCAGTGAGGCACCTATCTCAGCGATCTGTCTATTTCGTTCATCCATAGTTGCCTGACTCCCCGT
CGTGTAGATAACTACGATACGGGAGGGCTTACCATCTGGCCCCAGTGCTGCAATGATACCGCGAGACCCA
CGCTCACCGGCTCCAGATTTATCAGCAATAAACCAGCCAGCCGGAAGGGCCGAGCGCAGAAGTGGTCCTG
CAACTTTATCCGCCTCCATCCAGTCTATTCCATGGTGCCACCTGACGTCTAAGAAACCATTATTATCATG
ACATTAACCTATAAAAATAGGCGTATCACGAGGCAGAATTTCAGATAAAAAAAATCCTTAGCTTTCGCTA
AGGATGATTTCTGGAATTCGCGGCCGCTTCTAGAG
